Addgene plasmid #146662: pLNHA-C1-HsPatL1_70-770_J
Purpose: Mammalian Expression of HsPatL1_70-770
Depositing lab: Elisa Izaurralde. Depositing organization: Max Planck Institute for Developmental Biology. Publication: The C-terminal alpha-alpha superhelix of Pat is required for mRNA decapping in metazoa. Braun JE, Tritschler F, Haas G, Igreja C, Truffault V, Weichenrieder O, Izaurralde E. EMBO J. 2010 Jul 21. 29(14):2368-80. 10.1038/emboj.2010.124 PubMed 20543818.
Backbone
  Vector backbone: Unknown
  Vector type: Mammalian Expression
Growth in bacteria
  Bacterial resistance: Kanamycin, 50 μg/mL
  Growth temperature: 37°C
  Growth strain: DH5alpha
  Copy number: High Copy
Gene/Insert
  Gene/Insert name: HsPatL1_70-770
  Species: H. sapiens (human)
  Entrez Gene: PATL1 (a.k.a. Pat1b, hPat1b)
  Cloning method: Unknown
Terms and licenses: Academic/Nonprofit Terms; Industry Terms: Not Available to Industry
Depositor comments: ORF extracted from NCBI: NM_152716.2 Plasmids from this collection were made available to the research community and donated after the lab closed. Please note that the sequence provided by the depositing laboratory may be theoretical/predicted or based on Sanger sequencing results. There may be discrepancies between sequencing results obtained by Addgene and the depositor sequence. If an Addgene verified sequence is not available, please contact before placing your order to request that our lab fully sequence the plasmid.
How to cite: pLNHA-C1-HsPatL1_70-770_J was a gift from Elisa Izaurralde (Addgene plasmid # 146662 ; http://n2t.net/addgene:146662 ; RRID:Addgene_146662)
