[The description below was written by a language model from this plasmid's Addgene catalogue record and pLannotate feature annotations shown in this document.]
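Description:
pLNHA-C1-HsPatL1_70-770_J is a 6,290 nt mammalian expression plasmid encoding a truncated form of human PATL1 (also called Pat1b), covering residues 70–770 and so lacking the extreme N-terminus. The catalogue lists the backbone as unknown. The annotated layout, however, resembles a C1-type CMV expression vector: a high-copy ColE1/pUC origin, an f1 origin, and a single NeoR/KanR cassette driven by tandem bacterial (AmpR) and SV40 early promoters and closed by the HSV TK polyadenylation signal. This arrangement gives kanamycin selection in E. coli and would allow G418 selection in mammalian cells.

Expression is driven by the human CMV immediate-early enhancer and promoter, and a T7 promoter lies just upstream of the coding region. The open reading frame begins with a short fragment of the bacteriophage lambda N protein, followed by an HA epitope (annotated as a partial match to 3xHA), and then the PATL1 fragment. A residual multiple cloning site and the SV40 poly(A) signal follow. The lambda N peptide is commonly used as an RNA-tethering tag because it binds boxB hairpins, so this fusion could recruit PatL1 to a boxB-bearing reporter mRNA, with the HA tag allowing detection or immunoprecipitation. The record itself states only mammalian expression as the purpose. The associated study concerns the role of Pat protein domains in mRNA decapping in metazoa, which fits use of this construct as a deletion mutant for domain mapping. Short hits to an HIV-1 LTR, SV40 large T antigen, ble and the bGH poly(A) signal are small fragments and are probably backbone remnants or annotation artefacts rather than functional elements.
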