Features (pLannotate 1.2.2; 18 found; start..end, strand, type, name):
     61..364     +  enhancer       CMV enhancer: human cytomegalovirus immediate early enhancer
    365..568     +  promoter       CMV promoter: human cytomegalovirus (CMV) immediate early promoter
    564..597     +  LTR            5' LTR (truncated) (fragment): truncated 5' long terminal repeat (LTR) from HIV-1
    613..631     +  promoter       T7 promoter: promoter for bacteriophage T7 RNA polymerase
    665..730     +  CDS            N (fragment): REGN_LAMBD - Experimental evidence at protein level: Swiss-Prot protein existence level 1. Plays a role as a transcriptional antitermination factor that allows the virus to initiate its lytic phase. Activates expression of the delayed viral early genes by modifying host RNA polymerase (RNAP) into a form that is resistant to termination signals. This antitermination function requires the host NusA protein which serves to stabilize the interaction between antitermination protein N and host RNA polymerase. From Escherichia phage lambda (Bacteriophage lambda).
    755..781     +  CDS            3xHA (fragment): three tandem HA epitope tags
    797..2899    +  CDS            PATL1 (fragment): PATL1_HUMAN - Experimental evidence at protein level: Swiss-Prot protein existence level 1. (Microbial infection) In case of infection, required for translation and replication of hepatitis C virus (HCV). From Homo sapiens (Human).
   2906..2954    +  misc_feature   MCS (fragment): multiple cloning site
   2971..3055    +  CDS            large T antigen (fragment): large T antigen from SV40 (simian virus 40)
   3078..3199    +  polyA_signal   SV40 poly(A) signal: SV40 polyadenylation signal
   3233..3661    -  rep_origin     f1 ori (sequence partly withheld): f1 bacteriophage origin of replication; arrow indicates direction of (+) strand synthesis
   3688..3792    +  promoter       AmpR promoter: bla
   3794..4151    +  promoter       SV40 promoter: SV40 enhancer and early promoter
   4186..4980    +  CDS            NeoR/KanR: aminoglycoside phosphotransferase from Tn5; aph(3')-II (or nptII); confers resistance to neomycin, kanamycin, and G418 (Geneticin®)
   5001..5153    +  CDS            ble (fragment): BLE_KLEPN - Experimental evidence at protein level: Swiss-Prot protein existence level 1. Binding protein with a strong affinity to the bleomycin family of antibiotics. Binds to CL990; an antimitotic-antibiotic compound. From Klebsiella pneumoniae.
   5212..5259    +  polyA_signal   HSV TK poly(A) signal: herpes simplex virus thymidine kinase polyadenylation signal (Cole and Stacy, 1985)
   5350..5366    -  polyA_signal   bGH poly(A) signal (fragment): bovine growth hormone polyadenylation signal
   5588..6176    +  rep_origin     ori: high-copy-number ColE1/pMB1/pBR322/pUC origin of replication
>Addgene plasmid #146662 | pLNHA-C1-HsPatL1_70-770_J | addgene full sequence | sequence record 356591 | Addgene NGS Result
TAGTTATTAATAGTAATCAATTACGGGGTCATTAGTTCATAGCCCATATATGGAGTTCCGCGTTACATAA
CTTACGGTAAATGGCCCGCCTGGCTGACCGCCCAACGACCCCCGCCCATTGACGTCAATAATGACGTATG
TTCCCATAGTAACGCCAATAGGGACTTTCCATTGACGTCAATGGGTGGAGTATTTACGGTAAACTGCCCA
CTTGGCAGTACATCAAGTGTATCATATGCCAAGTACGCCCCCTATTGACGTCAATGACGGTAAATGGCCC
GCCTGGCATTATGCCCAGTACATGACCTTATGGGACTTTCCTACTTGGCAGTACATCTACGTATTAGTCA
TCGCTATTACCATGGTGATGCGGTTTTGGCAGTACATCAATGGGCGTGGATAGCGGTTTGACTCACGGGG
ATTTCCAAGTCTCCACCCCATTGACGTCAATGGGAGTTTGTTTTGGCACCAAAATCAACGGGACTTTCCA
AAATGTCGTAACAACTCCGCCCCATTGACGCAAATGGGCGGTAGGCGTGTACGGTGGGAGGTCTATATAA
GCAGAGCTCTCTGGCTAACTAGAGAACCCACTGCTTACTGGCTTATCGAAATTAATACGACTCACTATAG
GGAGACCCAAGCTCTAGCGCTACCGGTCGCCACCATGGACGCACAAACACGACGACGTGAGCGTCGCGCT
GAGAAACAAGCTCAATGGAAAGCTGCAAACGGTGGATCTCCTCCACATATGGCTTACCCATACGATGTTC
CAGATTACGCTCCTCCATCTCGAGCTAATGGAGAGAGAGATGAAATGGACTTGTTGGGTGACCATGAGGA
GAATCTGGCAGAAAGGCTCAGTAAGATGGTGATTGAAAATGAACTAGAAGATCCAGCTATTATGAGGGCA
GTGCAGACCAGGCCAGTTTTACAACCCCAACCAGGAAGTCTGAATTCCAGTATCTGGGATGGATCTGAAG
TTCTGAGGCGAATCCGAGGACCACTGCTTGCTCAGGAAATGCCTACAGTGTCTGTATTAGAATATGCTTT
GCCTCAGAGGCCCCCCCAGGGTCCAGAAGATGATCGGGACCTTTCTGAACGAGCATTACCAAGGCGGTCA
ACTTCACCTATCATTGGCAGTCCTCCTGTTAGAGCTGTCCCCATAGGCACCCCACCTAAACAGATGGCTG
TACCCAGCTTCACCCAACAGATTCTGTGTCCGAAGCCTGTCCATGTTCGGCCCCCAATGCCACCTCGTTA
TCCTGCTCCCTATGGTGAGAGGATGTCTCCAAACCAGCTCTGCAGTGTCCCGAACTCTTCCCTCCTGGGT
CACCCTTTTCCTCCTAGTGTTCCTCCTGTTCTCAGCCCCCTCCAGAGAGCACAGCTTCTTGGAGGAGCAC
AGCTACAGCCTGGACGGATGTCTCCCAGCCAGTTTGCACGGGTCCCTGGATTTGTTGGTAGTCCACTTGC
TGCCATGAATCCCAAGTTGCTACAAGGGCGAGTTGGGCAGATGCTTCCCCCAGCACCAGGCTTCCGTGCC
TTCTTTAGTGCTCCACCCTCCGCTACACCACCTCCACAGCAGCACCCTCCTGGCCCAGGACCCCACCTGC
AAAACCTAAGATCTCAGGCCCCAATGTTTAGACCGGACACAACTCACCTCCATCCACAGCACCGTCGACT
CTTGCATCAGAGACAGCAACAGAATAGAAGTCAGCATCGGAATCTCAATGGTGCGGGAGATAGAGGAAGT
CACCGGAGCAGTCATCAAGATCATCTCCGAAAGGATCCATATGCCAATCTCATGTTGCAGCGGGAAAAGG
ATTGGGTCTCTAAAATCCAGATGATGCAACTGCAAAGCACTGATCCCTACCTGGATGATTTTTATTACCA
GAATTACTTTGAAAAACTGGAGAAACTGTCAGCTGCTGAAGAAATACAAGGTGATGGCCCTAAGAAGGAG
CGCACCAAGCTTATCACCCCTCAGGTGGCCAAACTGGAGCACGCCTATAAGCCAGTGCAATTTGAGGGCT
CTTTGGGAAAGCTTACCGTTTCTAGTGTGAATAATCCCCGAAAAATGATTGATGCTGTTGTGACATCTCG
GAGTGAGGATGATGAGACAAAAGAAAAACAAGTTCGAGACAAGAGGAGAAAAACCCTTGTTATAATTGAG
AAAACCTACAGCTTACTCCTTGATGTGGAGGACTATGAAAGACGTTATCTCCTAAGTCTGGAAGAAGAGC
GACCTGCCCTAATGGATGACAGAAAGCACAAAATTTGTAGCATGTATGACAACTTAAGGGGGAAATTGCC
TGGACAAGAGAGGCCTAGTGATGACCACTTTGTACAGATCATGTGTATCCGAAAAGGGAAGAGAATGGTT
GCCCGTATTCTTCCTTTCCTCTCCACAGAGCAAGCAGCTGACATTCTCATGACAACAGCCAGGAACCTCC
CTTTCCTTATCAAGAAGGATGCACAAGATGAGGTGCTGCCATGCTTACTGAGTCCCTTCTCTCTCCTTCT
CTATCATCTTCCATCAGTGAGTATCACCAGCCTTTTGCGACAGCTAATGAACCTACCTCAAAGTGCAGCT
ACACCAGCACTCTCCAATCCTCACCTCACTGCTGTGCTCCAGAACAAGTTTGGCCTGTCACTGCTCCTCA
TCCTCCTGAGCCGTGGTGAAGACCTACAGAGTTCAGACCCTGCTACAGAATCAACACAAAATAATCAGTG
GACGGAGGTGATGTTCATGGCAACACGAGAACTTCTGCGGATTCCCCAAGCAGCCCTGGCCAAGCCAATC
TCTATACCTACAAACCTAGTGTCCCTCTTTTCTCGCTATGTTGACCGGCAGAAACTGAACTTGCTGGAGA
CAAAACTGCAGCTAGTTCAGGGGATACGATAATCTAGCTCAAGCTTCGAATTCTGCAGTCGACGGTACCG
CGGGCCCGGGATCCACCGGATCTAGATAACTGATCATAATCAGCCATACCACATTTGTAGAGGTTTTACT
TGCTTTAAAAAACCTCCCACACCTCCCCCTGAACCTGAAACATAAAATGAATGCAATTGTTGTTGTTAAC
TTGTTTATTGCAGCTTATAATGGTTACAAATAAAGCAATAGCATCACAAATTTCACAAATAAAGCATTTT
TTTCACTGCATTCTAGTTGTGGTTTGTCCAAACTCATCAATGTATCTTAACGCGTAAATTGTAAGCGTTA
ATATTTTGTTAAAATTCGCGTTAAATTTTTGTTAAATCAGCTCATTTTTTAACCAATAGGCCGAAATCGG
CAAAATCCCTTATAAATCAAAAGAATAGACCGAGATAGGGT
[37 nt withheld, positions 3332-3368]
AAAGAACGTGGACTCCAACGTCAAAGG
[49 nt withheld, positions 3396-3444]
T
[91 nt withheld, positions 3446-3536]
G
[124 nt withheld, positions 3538-3661]
CAGGTGGCACTTTTCGGGGAAATGTGCGCGGAACCCCTATTTGTTTATTTTTCTAAATACATTCAAATAT
GTATCCGCTCATGAGACAATAACCCTGATAAATGCTTCAATAATATTGAAAAAGGAAGAGTCCTGAGGCG
GAAAGAACCAGCTGTGGAATGTGTGTCAGTTAGGGTGTGGAAAGTCCCCAGGCTCCCCAGCAGGCAGAAG
TATGCAAAGCATGCATCTCAATTAGTCAGCAACCAGGTGTGGAAAGTCCCCAGGCTCCCCAGCAGGCAGA
AGTATGCAAAGCATGCATCTCAATTAGTCAGCAACCATAGTCCCGCCCCTAACTCCGCCCATCCCGCCCC
TAACTCCGCCCAGTTCCGCCCATTCTCCGCCCCATGGCTGACTAATTTTTTTTATTTATGCAGAGGCCGA
GGCCGCCTCGGCCTCTGAGCTATTCCAGAAGTAGTGAGGAGGCTTTTTTGGAGGCCTAGGCTTTTGCAAA
GATCGATCAAGAGACAGGATGAGGATCGTTTCGCATGATTGAACAAGATGGATTGCACGCAGGTTCTCCG
GCCGCTTGGGTGGAGAGGCTATTCGGCTATGACTGGGCACAACAGACAATCGGCTGCTCTGATGCCGCCG
TGTTCCGGCTGTCAGCGCAGGGGCGCCCGGTTCTTTTTGTCAAGACCGACCTGTCCGGTGCCCTGAATGA
ACTGCAAGACGAGGCAGCGCGGCTATCGTGGCTGGCCACGACGGGCGTTCCTTGCGCAGCTGTGCTCGAC
GTTGTCACTGAAGCGGGAAGGGACTGGCTGCTATTGGGCGAAGTGCCGGGGCAGGATCTCCTGTCATCTC
ACCTTGCTCCTGCCGAGAAAGTATCCATCATGGCTGATGCAATGCGGCGGCTGCATACGCTTGATCCGGC
TACCTGCCCATTCGACCACCAAGCGAAACATCGCATCGAGCGAGCACGTACTCGGATGGAAGCCGGTCTT
GTCGATCAGGATGATCTGGACGAAGAGCATCAGGGGCTCGCGCCAGCCGAACTGTTCGCCAGGCTCAAGG
CGAGCATGCCCGACGGCGAGGATCTCGTCGTGACCCATGGCGATGCCTGCTTGCCGAATATCATGGTGGA
AAATGGCCGCTTTTCTGGATTCATCGACTGTGGCCGGCTGGGTGTGGCGGACCGCTATCAGGACATAGCG
TTGGCTACCCGTGATATTGCTGAAGAGCTTGGCGGCGAATGGGCTGACCGCTTCCTCGTGCTTTACGGTA
TCGCCGCTCCCGATTCGCAGCGCATCGCCTTCTATCGCCTTCTTGACGAGTTCTTCTGAGCGGGACTCTG
GGGTTCGAAATGACCGACCAAGCGACGCCCAACCTGCCATCACGAGATTTCGATTCCACCGCCGCCTTCT
ATGAAAGGTTGGGCTTCGGAATCGTTTTCCGGGACGCCGGCTGGATGATCCTCCAGCGCGGGGATCTCAT
GCTGGAGTTCTTCGCCCACCCTAGGGGGAGGCTAACTGAAACACGGAAGGAGACAATACCGGAAGGAACC
CGCGCTATGACGGCAATAAAAAGACAGAATAAAACGCACGGTGTTGGGTCGTTTGTTCATAAACGCGGGG
TTCGGTCCCAGGGCTGGCACTCTGTCGATACCCCACCGAGACCCCATTGGGGCCAATACGCCCGCGTTTC
TTCCTTTTCCCCACCCCACCCCCCAAGTTCGGGTGAAGGCCCAGGGCTCGCAGCCAACGTCGGGGCGGCA
GGCCCTGCCATAGCCTCAGGTTACTCATATATACTTTAGATTGATTTAAAACTTCATTTTTAATTTAAAA
GGATCTAGGTGAAGATCCTTTTTGATAATCTCATGACCAAAATCCCTTAACGTGAGTTTTCGTTCCACTG
AGCGTCAGACCCCGTAGAAAAGATCAAAGGATCTTCTTGAGATCCTTTTTTTCTGCGCGTAATCTGCTGC
TTGCAAACAAAAAAACCACCGCTACCAGCGGTGGTTTGTTTGCCGGATCAAGAGCTACCAACTCTTTTTC
CGAAGGTAACTGGCTTCAGCAGAGCGCAGATACCAAATACTGTTCTTCTAGTGTAGCCGTAGTTAGGCCA
CCACTTCAAGAACTCTGTAGCACCGCCTACATACCTCGCTCTGCTAATCCTGTTACCAGTGGCTGCTGCC
AGTGGCGATAAGTCGTGTCTTACCGGGTTGGACTCAAGACGATAGTTACCGGATAAGGCGCAGCGGTCGG
GCTGAACGGGGGGTTCGTGCACACAGCCCAGCTTGGAGCGAACGACCTACACCGAACTGAGATACCTACA
GCGTGAGCTATGAGAAAGCGCCACGCTTCCCGAAGGGAGAAAGGCGGACAGGTATCCGGTAAGCGGCAGG
GTCGGAACAGGAGAGCGCACGAGGGAGCTTCCAGGGGGAAACGCCTGGTATCTTTATAGTCCTGTCGGGT
TTCGCCACCTCTGACTTGAGCGTCGATTTTTGTGATGCTCGTCAGGGGGGCGGAGCCTATGGAAAAACGC
CAGCAACGCGGCCTTTTTACGGTTCCTGGCCTTTTGCTGGCCTTTTGCTCACATGTTCTTTCCTGCGTTA
TCCCCTGATTCTGTGGATAACCGTATTACCGCCATGCAT
